>Addgene plasmid #246660 | pEGFP-C1-DNAJC13(FL) | addgene full sequence | sequence record 491255 | Addgene NGS Result
TAGTTATTAATAGTAATCAATTACGGGGTCATTAGTTCATAGCCCATATATGGAGTTCCGCGTTACATAA
CTTACGGTAAATGGCCCGCCTGGCTGACCGCCCAACGACCCCCGCCCATTGACGTCAATAATGACGTATG
TTCCCATAGTAACGCCAATAGGGACTTTCCATTGACGTCAATGGGTGGAGTATTTACGGTAAACTGCCCA
CTTGGCAGTACATCAAGTGTATCATATGCCAAGTACGCCCCCTATTGACGTCAATGACGGTAAATGGCCC
GCCTGGCATTATGCCCAGTACATGACCTTATGGGACTTTCCTACTTGGCAGTACATCTACGTATTAGTCA
TCGCTATTACCATGGTGATGCGGTTTTGGCAGTACATCAATGGGCGTGGATAGCGGTTTGACTCACGGGG
ATTTCCAAGTCTCCACCCCATTGACGTCAATGGGAGTTTGTTTTGGCACCAAAATCAACGGGACTTTCCA
AAATGTCGTAACAACTCCGCCCCATTGACGCAAATGGGCGGTAGGCGTGTACGGTGGGAGGTCTATATAA
GCAGAGCTGGTTTAGTGAACCGTCAGATCCGCTAGCGCTACCGGTCGCCACCATGGTGAGCAAGGGCGAG
GAGCTGTTCACCGGGGTGGTGCCCATCCTGGTCGAGCTGGACGGCGACGTAAACGGCCACAAGTTCAGCG
TGTCCGGCGAGGGCGAGGGCGATGCCACCTACGGCAAGCTGACCCTGAAGTTCATCTGCACCACCGGCAA
GCTGCCCGTGCCCTGGCCCACCCTCGTGACCACCCTGACCTACGGCGTGCAGTGCTTCAGCCGCTACCCC
GACCACATGAAGCAGCACGACTTCTTCAAGTCCGCCATGCCCGAAGGCTACGTCCAGGAGCGCACCATCT
TCTTCAAGGACGACGGCAACTACAAGACCCGCGCCGAGGTGAAGTTCGAGGGCGACACCCTGGTGAACCG
CATCGAGCTGAAGGGCATCGACTTCAAGGAGGACGGCAACATCCTGGGGCACAAGCTGGAGTACAACTAC
AACAGCCACAACGTCTATATCATGGCCGACAAGCAGAAGAACGGCATCAAGGTGAACTTCAAGATCCGCC
ACAACATCGAGGACGGCAGCGTGCAGCTCGCCGACCACTACCAGCAGAACACCCCCATCGGCGACGGCCC
CGTGCTGCTGCCCGACAACCACTACCTGAGCACCCAGTCCGCCCTGAGCAAAGACCCCAACGAGAAGCGC
GATCACATGGTCCTGCTGGAGTTCGTGACCGCCGCCGGGATCACTCTCGGCATGGACGAGCTGTACAAGT
CCGGACTCAGATCTCGAGCTCAAGCTTCGAATTCTGCAGTCGACGGTACCGGAGGGGGTTCCGGCGGAGG
CAGCAACATAATTAGGGAAAATAAGGATCTGGCATGTTTCTACACAACAAAACATTCATGGAGGGGGAAG
TATAAGCGTGTCTTTTCAGTTGGAACTCATGCGATTACTACATATAATCCCAATACCTTAGAAGTAACAA
ATCAGTGGCCTTATGGAGACATTTGCAGCATCAGCCCTGTTGGAAAAGGACAAGGAACGGAGTTCAACCT
CACATTTCGTAAAGGCAGTGGAAAAAAGTCAGAAACTTTAAAATTTTCTACAGAGCACAGAACAGAACTT
CTTACAGAAGCATTGAGATTTAGAACTGATTTTTCAGAGGGAAAAATCACAGGAAGGAGATACAACTGCT
ATAAGCATCACTGGAGTGACTCAAGAAAACCTGTAATTTTGGAAGTAACTCCAGGAGGCTTTGACCAAAT
TAATCCTGCAACCAACAGAGTACTCTGTTCCTATGACTATAGAAATATTGAAGGATTTGTAGATCTCTCA
GATTATCAAGGAGGATTTTGTATACTTTATGGAGGATTTAGTAGATTGCATTTATTTGCGTCAGAGCAAA
GAGAAGAGATTATTAAAAGTGCAATAGACCATGCTGGTAACTACATAGGTATTTCATTGCGGATCAGGAA
AGAGCCTTTAGAATTCGAGCAATATTTGAATCTTCGCTTTGGAAAATACAGCACTGATGAATCCATCACA
TCTTTAGCAGAGTTTGTAGTCCAAAAAATATCACCTAGACATTCGGAGCCTGTTAAAAGAGTTCTAGCAC
TTACAGAAACATGTTTAGTAGAACGTGATCCGGCAACCTATAATATTGCAACATTGAAGCCTTTAGGAGA
AGTATTTGCGTTGGTCTGTGACTCAGAAAATCCACAACTTTTTACCATTGAATTTATAAAAGGGCAAGTA
CGGAAATATTCTTCAACAGAGAGAGATTCCTTATTAGCAAGTTTGCTGGATGGAGTAAGAGCCTCTGGTA
ATAGAGATGTTTGTGTAAAAATGACACCAACCCATAAAGGTCAGCGATGGGGGTTACTCAGCATGCCTGT
TGATGAGGAAGTAGAGAGCCTTCACCTCAGGTTCTTAGCTACGCCTCCAAATGGCAACTTTGCAGATGCT
GTATTCAGGTTCAATGCTAATATTTCATACAGTGGAGTCCTACATGCAGTAACACAGGATGGTCTCTTCT
CAGAAAACAAAGAAAAACTGATCAATAATGCCATAACAGCATTACTGTCCCAAGAAGGGGATGTCGTTGC
TTCAAATGCGGAACTTGAGAGTCAGTTCCAGGCTGTGAGGAGGCTTGTGGCATCCAAAGCTGGTTTCCTG
GCTTTCACTCAGCTTCCAAAGTTTCGCGAGCGTCTAGGGGTGAAGGTAGTAAAAGCACTCAAAAGAAGCA
ACAACGGAATAATCCATGCAGCAGTTGATATGCTTTGTGCCCTTATGTGTCCCATGCATGATGACTATGA
CTTAAGACAAGAACAGTTGAACAAAGCTTCTCTTCTCTCGTCAAAGAAGTTTCTGGAAAACTTACTGGAG
AAATTTAATTCCCATGTGGATCATGGGACTGGTGCCCTAGTTATTAGTTCGCTCTTGGACTTCCTTACCT
TTGCCCTCTGTGCTCCATATAGTGAGACAACTGAAGGGCAGCAGTTTGATATGCTCTTGGAGATGGTAGC
ATCCAATGGAAGAACCCTTTTTAAACTTTTTCAGCATCCTTCCATGGCAATAATAAAAGGAGCTGGGTTG
GTTATGAAGGCAATAATAGAGGAAGGTGATAAAGAAATTGCTACAAAAATGCAGGAGCTTGCCCTAAGTG
AAGGTGCCTTACCTCGACACTTGCATACTGCGATGTTTACAATAAGCTCAGATCAAAGGATGCTTACAAA
TAGACAGCTAAGTAGACATTTAGTGGGACTCTGGACAGCTGATAATGCAACTGCAACAAACTTGTTGAAA
CGCATTTTGCCGCCAGGCTTGCTGGCATACTTGGAAAGCTCAGATCTCGTACCTGAGAAGGATGCTGATC
GGATGCATGTTAGAGACAATGTGAAAATAGCAATGGATCAGTATGGAAAATTTAATAAAGTTCCAGAGTG
GCAAAGACTAGCTGGAAAAGCTGCTAAAGAAGTTGAAAAATTTGCCAAAGAAAAAGTGGATCTTGTATTG
ATGCACTGGAGGGATAGGATGGGCATTGCTCAAAAAGAGAATATAAATCAGAAGCCAGTGGTTCTTCGAA
AGAGAAGACAAAGAATAAAAATAGAAGCAAATTGGGATCTCTTCTATTATAGGTTTGGTCAAGACCATGC
CAGGTCAAACCTTATTTGGAATTTCAAAACACGAGAAGAACTGAAAGATACTCTTGAATCTGAAATGAGA
GCATTTAATATTGACAGAGAACTTGGAAGTGCAAATGTGATCTCCTGGAACCACCATGAGTTTGAGGTTA
AATATGAGTGCCTGGCAGAGGAAATTAAAATAGGAGACTATTACCTGAGACTACTATTGGAGGAAGATGA
GAATGAAGAAAGTGGATCAATTAAGAGATCGTATGAATTTTTCAATGAGCTTTATCATCGCTTCTTGCTC
ACCCCAAAAGTAAACATGAAGTGTTTATGTTTACAAGCCCTTGCTATTGTTTATGGCAGATGTCACGAAG
AAATAGGACCTTTTACAGATACCAGATATATCATTGGAATGTTAGAGAGGTGCACAGATAAACTTGAACG
AGATAGGTTGATTCTCTTCCTTAACAAGTTGATCCTTAATAAGAAAAATGTTAAGGATCTCATGGATTCA
AATGGAATAAGAATCCTTGTGGACTTGCTTACCCTTGCACATCTCCATGTAAGCCGAGCTACAGTACCAC
TGCAAAGCAATGTAATTGAAGCTGCTCCAGATATGAAAAGAGAGAGTGAAAAGGAATGGTATTTTGGCAA
CGCAGACAAAGAAAGGAGTGGCCCGTATGGATTTCATGAGATGCAAGAATTGTGGACCAAAGGAATGTTA
AATGCAAAAACCAGATGCTGGGCTCAAGGCATGGATGGATGGCGACCACTTCAGTCCATACCCCAGCTTA
AGTGGTGTCTCTTAGCCAGTGGACAGGCTGTCCTGAATGAAACTGACCTTGCTACCCTTATATTGAACAT
GTTGATCACAATGTGTGGATATTTTCCAAGCAGGGATCAAGACAATGCCATCATTCGGCCTCTACCCAAA
GTGAAAAGACTGCTGTCAGATAGCACTTGCCTTCCCCATATTATTCAGCTACTGCTGACCTTTGACCCTA
TCCTTGTTGAGAAGGTTGCTATTTTGTTATACCATATCATGCAAGATAACCCACAGTTACCCCGCCTTTA
TCTGAGTGGAGTATTTTTCTTTATCATGATGTACACAGGTTCCAATGTGCTTCCTGTTGCTCGATTTTTG
AAATACACACATACCAAACAGGCTTTCAAGTCAGAAGAGACAAAAGGACAAGATATTTTTCAGAGAAGTA
TACTTGGGCACATTCTACCTGAAGCAATGGTTTGTTACTTAGAAAATTATGAACCTGAAAAGTTTTCTGA
GATTTTTCTAGGAGAATTTGATACTCCAGAAGCAATCTGGAGCAGTGAAATGAGGCGCCTGATGATAGAG
AAGATTGCTGCCCATCTCGCGGATTTCACACCTCGTCTTCAGAGTAACACAAGAGCACTTTATCAGTATT
GCCCCATTCCTATAATCAACTATCCACAACTCGAAAATGAACTATTTTGTAATATTTATTACCTCAAACA
ACTGTGTGATACACTCCGGTTTCCAGATTGGCCAATTAAAGACCCGGTTAAGCTTCTAAAAGATACCCTT
GATGCCTGGAAGAAAGAAGTAGAAAAGAAGCCACCTATGATGTCAATAGATGATGCTTATGAAGTGCTTA
ATCTGCCTCAAGGACAGGGACCGCATGATGAGAGCAAGATTAGGAAAGCTTACTTCAGACTTGCACAAAA
GTACCACCCTGATAAGAATCCAGAAGGGAGGGACATGTTTGAAAAAGTAAATAAAGCATATGAATTTTTA
TGTACCAAATCAGCAAAAATAGTGGATGGGCCAGATCCAGAGAATATAATTTTAATTCTAAAAACACAGA
GCATCCTCTTCAACCGTCATAAAGAAGATTTACAGCCTTATAAATATGCAGGATACCCCATGCTTATTCG
GACTATAACAATGGAAACTTCAGATGACCTCCTTTTCTCAAAAGAATCACCATTGTTGCCTGCGGCTACA
GAGCTAGCTTTCCATACTGTCAACTGTTCAGCCCTCAATGCTGAAGAGCTCAGAAGAGAGAATGGACTAG
AGGTGTTACAAGAGGCATTTAGTCGCTGTGTGGCTGTCTTGACTCGTGCTAGTAAACCAAGTGACATGTC
AGTACAGGTGTGTGGATACATAAGTAAATGCTACAGTGTGGCTGCTCAGTTTGAGGAATGCCGAGAGAAG
ATCACGGAAATGCCTAGCATCATCAAGGATCTCTGTCGGGTACTATATTTTGGCAAGAGTATTCCCCGCG
TAGCTGCTCTTGGGGTAGAATGTGTCAGTTCTTTTGCTGTGGATTTCTGGCTACAGACACACCTATTTCA
GGCTGGAATTTTGTGGTATCTCCTTGGTTTTCTGTTTAATTATGACTACACACTAGAAGAGAGTGGCATT
CAGAAAAGTGAAGAAACAAACCAGCAGGAGGTAGCAAACAGCCTTGCCAAACTGAGTGTCCATGCTCTGA
GTCGCCTTGGAGGGTATTTGGCTGAAGAACAAGCAACTCCAGAAAATCCAACCATAAGGAAAAGCTTAGC
TGGCATGCTGACACCCTATGTTGCTAGAAAACTTGCTGTGGCTAGTGTGACTGAGATTTTGAAGATGCTT
AACAGCAACACAGAAAGTCCATATTTGATATGGAACAATTCTACAAGAGCAGAATTACTTGAATTTCTTG
AATCCCAACAAGAAAACATGATTAAAAAAGGTGATTGTGACAAAACTTATGGATCAGAATTTGTCTACAG
TGATCATGCCAAAGAACTTATTGTAGGGGAGATTTTTGTTAGGGTGTATAATGAAGTTCCTACTTTCCAA
CTGGAGGTTCCAAAAGCATTTGCTGCAAGTCTCTTGGATTATATAGGCTCGCAGGCCCAATACTTGCACA
CATTCATGGCCATCACACACGCGGCAAAAGTGGAGTCAGAGCAACATGGAGATCGCTTACCGAGAGTAGA
AATGGCTTTGGAGGCTCTGAGAAATGTCATAAAATACAATCCAGGTTCTGAGAGTGAATGCATTGGGCAC
TTTAAGTTGATATTTTCTCTTCTCCGAGTTCATGGAGCTGGTCAAGTGCAGCAGTTGGCTTTAGAGGTTG
TGAATATAGTGACATCTAACCAAGACTGTGTCAACAATATTGCTGAATCAATGGTTTTGTCCAGTTTATT
GGCTCTTCTACATTCATTGCCATCAAGTCGTCAGCTTGTTCTGGAAACTCTTTATGCTTTGACATCGAGT
ACAAAAATAATCAAAGAAGCAATGGCAAAGGGTGCTTTGATCTATTTACTGGATATGTTCTGCAATTCAA
CACATCCACAGGTTCGAGCCCAAACAGCAGAACTTTTTGCCAAAATGACAGCAGATAAACTGATAGGTCC
AAAGGTTCGAATTACGTTAATGAAATTTCTACCAAGCGTTTTCATGGATGCTATGAGAGACAATCCTGAA
GCTGCTGTACATATTTTTGAAGGAACTCATGAAAATCCTGAGTTAATTTGGAATGATAATTCCAGAGATA
AAGTGTCCACAACAGTTAGGGAAATGATGCTAGAGCACTTTAAAAATCAGCAGGACAACCCTGAGGCAAA
CTGGAAGTTGCCTGAAGATTTTGCTGTGGTGTTTGGAGAAGCAGAGGGTGAACTTGCTGTTGGAGGAGTC
TTCTTGAGGATCTTTATTGCACAACCAGCCTGGGTTCTAAGAAAGCCTAGAGAATTTCTTATTGCCCTGT
TAGAAAAATTAACTGAGCTCCTAGAGAAGAACAATCCTCATGGAGAAACTCTGGAAACCTTGACAATGGC
AACAGTGTGTCTCTTCAGCGCACAACCTCAGCTGGCAGATCAGGTCCCGCCATTGGGCCATCTTCCCAAA
GTTATCCAGGCAATGAATCATAGGAACAATGCCATTCCTAAGAGTGCCATTCGGGTTATCCATGCCTTGT
CTGAAAATGAGCTGTGTGTTCGAGCCATGGCATCTTTAGAGACCATTGGCCCACTGATGAATGGAATGAA
AAAGCGAGCAGATACTGTTGGTCTAGCCTGTGAAGCAATTAATCGAATGTTTCAGAAGGAGCAGAGTGAA
TTAGTAGCACAAGCCCTGAAAGCAGATTTGGTTCCATACCTCTTAAAATTACTCGAAGGCATTGGCCTTG
AAAACCTGGACAGCCCAGCAGCCACTAAGGCTCAGATTGTTAAAGCTCTCAAGGCAATGACTCGAAGTTT
GCAGTATGGAGAACAGGTGAATGAAATCCTGTGCCGTTCTTCAGTCTGGAGTGCCTTCAAAGATCAGAAA
CATGATTTGTTCATTTCTGAGTCACAAACAGCAGGATACCTCACAGGACCTGGAGTTGCTGGCTACCTTA
CCGCAGGTACATCTACATCAGTCATGTCTAACCTGCCACCTCCTGTAGACCATGAGGCAGGCGACCTTGG
CTATCAGACTTGAGGATCCACCGGATCTAGATAACTGATCATAATCAGCCATACCACATTTGTAGAGGTT
TTACTTGCTTTAAAAAACCTCCCACACCTCCCCCTGAACCTGAAACATAAAATGAATGCAATTGTTGTTG
TTAACTTGTTTATTGCAGCTTATAATGGTTACAAATAAAGCAATAGCATCACAAATTTCACAAATAAAGC
ATTTTTTTCACTGCATTCTAGTTGTGGTTTGTCCAAACTCATCAATGTATCTTAACGCGTAAATTGTAAG
CGTTAATATTTTGTTAAAATTCGCGTTAAATTTTTGTTAAATCAGCTCATTTTTTAACCAATAGGCCGAA
ATCGGCAAAATCCCTTATAAATCAAAAGAATAGACCGAGATAGGGT
[37 nt withheld, positions 8517-8553]
AAAGAACGTGGACTCCAACGTCAAAGG
[49 nt withheld, positions 8581-8629]
T
[91 nt withheld, positions 8631-8721]
G
[124 nt withheld, positions 8723-8846]
CAGGTGGCACTTTTCGGGGAAATGTGCGCGGAACCCCTATTTGTTTATTTTTCTAAATACATTCAAATAT
GTATCCGCTCATGAGACAATAACCCTGATAAATGCTTCAATAATATTGAAAAAGGAAGAGTCCTGAGGCG
GAAAGAACCAGCTGTGGAATGTGTGTCAGTTAGGGTGTGGAAAGTCCCCAGGCTCCCCAGCAGGCAGAAG
TATGCAAAGCATGCATCTCAATTAGTCAGCAACCAGGTGTGGAAAGTCCCCAGGCTCCCCAGCAGGCAGA
AGTATGCAAAGCATGCATCTCAATTAGTCAGCAACCATAGTCCCGCCCCTAACTCCGCCCATCCCGCCCC
TAACTCCGCCCAGTTCCGCCCATTCTCCGCCCCATGGCTGACTAATTTTTTTTATTTATGCAGAGGCCGA
GGCCGCCTCGGCCTCTGAGCTATTCCAGAAGTAGTGAGGAGGCTTTTTTGGAGGCCTAGGCTTTTGCAAA
GATCGATCAAGAGACAGGATGAGGATCGTTTCGCATGATTGAACAAGATGGATTGCACGCAGGTTCTCCG
GCCGCTTGGGTGGAGAGGCTATTCGGCTATGACTGGGCACAACAGACAATCGGCTGCTCTGATGCCGCCG
TGTTCCGGCTGTCAGCGCAGGGGCGCCCGGTTCTTTTTGTCAAGACCGACCTGTCCGGTGCCCTGAATGA
ACTGCAAGACGAGGCAGCGCGGCTATCGTGGCTGGCCACGACGGGCGTTCCTTGCGCAGCTGTGCTCGAC
GTTGTCACTGAAGCGGGAAGGGACTGGCTGCTATTGGGCGAAGTGCCGGGGCAGGATCTCCTGTCATCTC
ACCTTGCTCCTGCCGAGAAAGTATCCATCATGGCTGATGCAATGCGGCGGCTGCATACGCTTGATCCGGC
TACCTGCCCATTCGACCACCAAGCGAAACATCGCATCGAGCGAGCACGTACTCGGATGGAAGCCGGTCTT
GTCGATCAGGATGATCTGGACGAAGAGCATCAGGGGCTCGCGCCAGCCGAACTGTTCGCCAGGCTCAAGG
CGAGCATGCCCGACGGCGAGGATCTCGTCGTGACCCATGGCGATGCCTGCTTGCCGAATATCATGGTGGA
AAATGGCCGCTTTTCTGGATTCATCGACTGTGGCCGGCTGGGTGTGGCGGACCGCTATCAGGACATAGCG
TTGGCTACCCGTGATATTGCTGAAGAGCTTGGCGGCGAATGGGCTGACCGCTTCCTCGTGCTTTACGGTA
TCGCCGCTCCCGATTCGCAGCGCATCGCCTTCTATCGCCTTCTTGACGAGTTCTTCTGAGCGGGACTCTG
GGGTTCGAAATGACCGACCAAGCGACGCCCAACCTGCCATCACGAGATTTCGATTCCACCGCCGCCTTCT
ATGAAAGGTTGGGCTTCGGAATCGTTTTCCGGGACGCCGGCTGGATGATCCTCCAGCGCGGGGATCTCAT
GCTGGAGTTCTTCGCCCACCCTAGGGGGAGGCTAACTGAAACACGGAAGGAGACAATACCGGAAGGAACC
CGCGCTATGACGGCAATAAAAAGACAGAATAAAACGCACGGTGTTGGGTCGTTTGTTCATAAACGCGGGG
TTCGGTCCCAGGGCTGGCACTCTGTCGATACCCCACCGAGACCCCATTGGGGCCAATACGCCCGCGTTTC
TTCCTTTTCCCCACCCCACCCCCCAAGTTCGGGTGAAGGCCCAGGGCTCGCAGCCAACGTCGGGGCGGCA
GGCCCTGCCATAGCCTCAGGTTACTCATATATACTTTAGATTGATTTAAAACTTCATTTTTAATTTAAAA
GGATCTAGGTGAAGATCCTTTTTGATAATCTCATGACCAAAATCCCTTAACGTGAGTTTTCGTTCCACTG
AGCGTCAGACCCCGTAGAAAAGATCAAAGGATCTTCTTGAGATCCTTTTTTTCTGCGCGTAATCTGCTGC
TTGCAAACAAAAAAACCACCGCTACCAGCGGTGGTTTGTTTGCCGGATCAAGAGCTACCAACTCTTTTTC
CGAAGGTAACTGGCTTCAGCAGAGCGCAGATACCAAATACTGTTCTTCTAGTGTAGCCGTAGTTAGGCCA
CCACTTCAAGAACTCTGTAGCACCGCCTACATACCTCGCTCTGCTAATCCTGTTACCAGTGGCTGCTGCC
AGTGGCGATAAGTCGTGTCTTACCGGGTTGGACTCAAGACGATAGTTACCGGATAAGGCGCAGCGGTCGG
GCTGAACGGGGGGTTCGTGCACACAGCCCAGCTTGGAGCGAACGACCTACACCGAACTGAGATACCTACA
GCGTGAGCTATGAGAAAGCGCCACGCTTCCCGAAGGGAGAAAGGCGGACAGGTATCCGGTAAGCGGCAGG
GTCGGAACAGGAGAGCGCACGAGGGAGCTTCCAGGGGGAAACGCCTGGTATCTTTATAGTCCTGTCGGGT
TTCGCCACCTCTGACTTGAGCGTCGATTTTTGTGATGCTCGTCAGGGGGGCGGAGCCTATGGAAAAACGC
CAGCAACGCGGCCTTTTTACGGTTCCTGGCCTTTTGCTGGCCTTTTGCTCACATGTTCTTTCCTGCGTTA
TCCCCTGATTCTGTGGATAACCGTATTACCGCCATGCAT
Features (pLannotate 1.2.2; 14 found; start..end, strand, type, name):
     61..364     +  enhancer       CMV enhancer: human cytomegalovirus immediate early enhancer
    365..568     +  promoter       CMV promoter: human cytomegalovirus (CMV) immediate early promoter
    613..1329    +  CDS            EGFP: EGFP is a basic (constitutively fluorescent) green fluorescent protein published in 1996, derived from Aequorea victoria. It is reported to be a rapidly-maturing weak dimer with moderate acid sensitivity.
   1330..1381    +  misc_feature   MCS (fragment): multiple cloning site
   1405..8130    +  CDS            DNAJC13: DJC13_HUMAN - Also known as KIAA0678, RME8. Experimental evidence at protein level: Swiss-Prot protein existence level 1. Involved in membrane trafficking through early endosomes, such as the early endosome to recycling endosome transport implicated in the recycling of transferrin and the early endosome to late endosome transport implicated in degradation of EGF and EGFR (PubMed:18256511, PubMed:18307993). Involved in the regulation of endosomal membrane tubulation and regulates th dynamics of SNX1 on the endosomal membrane; via association with WASHC2 may link the WASH complex to the retromer
   8156..8240    +  CDS            large T antigen (fragment): large T antigen from SV40 (simian virus 40)
   8263..8384    +  polyA_signal   SV40 poly(A) signal: SV40 polyadenylation signal
   8418..8846    -  rep_origin     f1 ori (sequence partly withheld): f1 bacteriophage origin of replication; arrow indicates direction of (+) strand synthesis
   8873..8977    +  promoter       AmpR promoter: bla
   8979..9336    +  promoter       SV40 promoter: SV40 enhancer and early promoter
   9371..10165   +  CDS            NeoR/KanR: aminoglycoside phosphotransferase from Tn5; aph(3')-II (or nptII); confers resistance to neomycin, kanamycin, and G418 (Geneticin®)
  10186..10338   +  CDS            ble (fragment): BLE_KLEPN - Experimental evidence at protein level: Swiss-Prot protein existence level 1. Binding protein with a strong affinity to the bleomycin family of antibiotics. Binds to CL990; an antimitotic-antibiotic compound. From Klebsiella pneumoniae.
  10397..10444   +  polyA_signal   HSV TK poly(A) signal: herpes simplex virus thymidine kinase polyadenylation signal (Cole and Stacy, 1985)
  10773..11361   +  rep_origin     ori: high-copy-number ColE1/pMB1/pBR322/pUC origin of replication
