[The description below was written by a language model from this plasmid's Addgene catalogue record and pLannotate feature annotations shown in this document.]
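Description:
pEGFP-C1-DNAJC13(FL) is an 11,475 bp mammalian expression plasmid built on the pEGFP-C1 backbone. It carries the full-length human DNAJC13 coding sequence (also known as RME-8 or PARK21; about 6.7 kb) fused to the C-terminus of EGFP. The human cytomegalovirus immediate early enhancer and promoter drive a single open reading frame. EGFP comes first, followed by a short stretch of the residual multiple cloning site acting as a linker, and then DNAJC13, which was inserted between the KpnI and BamHI sites, both of which are retained. An SV40 polyadenylation signal terminates the transcript. The short "large T antigen" fragment annotated just upstream of this signal is most likely a homology hit within the SV40-derived 3′ region rather than an intended coding element.

The plasmid is propagated in E. coli through a high-copy ColE1/pUC-type origin. It also contains an f1 origin, which allows single-stranded DNA production. A single Tn5 aminoglycoside phosphotransferase gene (NeoR/KanR) provides selection in both hosts. A bacterial bla-type promoter expresses it for kanamycin resistance, and the SV40 enhancer/early promoter with an HSV TK polyadenylation signal expresses it in mammalian cells, where G418 can be used to select stable lines. The small ble fragment after this gene is a remnant of Tn5 and not a functional marker.

DNAJC13 is annotated as an endosomal protein involved in trafficking through early endosomes, membrane tubulation and SNX1 dynamics. The N-terminal EGFP tag allows its localization to be followed by fluorescence microscopy. The construct was deposited with a study of how the J domain and the disordered C-terminus of DNAJC13 affect its endosomal localization. The "FL" designation marks it as the full-length form, which suggests it serves as the reference construct in that work.
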