Addgene plasmid #246660: pEGFP-C1-DNAJC13(FL)
Purpose: Mammalian expression of full length, eGFP tagged DNAJC13
Depositing lab: Braden Lobingier. Publication: DNAJC13 localization to endosomes is opposed by its J domain and its disordered C-terminus. Adoff H, Novy B, Holland E, Lobingier BT. Mol Biol Cell. 2025 Sep 1;36(9):ar114. doi: 10.1091/mbc.E24-12-0575. Epub 2025 Jul 30. PubMed 40737286.
Backbone
  Vector backbone: pEGFP-C1
  Total vector size (bp): 11475
  Vector type: Mammalian Expression
  Selectable markers: Neomycin (select with G418)
Growth in bacteria
  Bacterial resistance: Kanamycin, 50 μg/mL
  Growth temperature: 37°C
  Growth strain: DH5alpha
  Copy number: High Copy
Gene/Insert
  Gene/Insert name: DNAJC13 (alt name: RME-8)
  Species: H. sapiens (human)
  Insert size (bp): 6729
  Entrez Gene: DNAJC13 (a.k.a. PARK21, RME8)
  Promoter: CMV
  Tag / fusion protein: eGFP (N terminal on backbone)
  Cloning method: Restriction Enzyme; 5′ cloning site KpnI (not destroyed); 3′ cloning site BamHI (not destroyed)
  Sequencing primers: 5′ CGCGATCACATGGTCC; 3′ TCAGGGGGAGGTGTGG
Terms and licenses: Academic/Nonprofit Terms; Industry Terms: Not Available to Industry
How to cite: pEGFP-C1-DNAJC13(FL) was a gift from Braden Lobingier (Addgene plasmid # 246660 ; http://n2t.net/addgene:246660 ; RRID:Addgene_246660)
